>Addgene plasmid #50312 | pICSL50013 | addgene full sequence | sequence record 499940 | Addgene NGS Result
GTGGCTCTTCAGTGGACGAAAGGGCCTCGTGATACGCCTATTTTTATAGGTTAATGTCATGATAATAATG
GTTTCTTAGACGTCAGGTGGCACTTTTCGGGGAAATGTGCGCGGAACCCCTATTTGTTTATTTTTCTAAA
TACATTCAAATATGTATCCGCTCATGAGACAATAACCCTGATAAATGCTTCAATAATATTGAAAAAGGAA
GAGTATGCGCTCACGCAACTGGTCCAGAACCTTGACCGAACGCAGCGGTGGTAACGGCGCAGTGGCGGTT
TTCATGGCTTGTTATGACTGTTTTTTTTTGGGGTACAGTCTATGCCTCGGGCATCCAAGCAGCAAGCGCG
TTACGCCGTGGGTCGATGTTTGATGTTATGGAGCAGCAACGATGTTACGCAGCAGGGCAGTCGCCCTAAA
ACAAAGTTAAACATCATGAGGGAAGCGGTGATCGCCGAAGTATCGACTCAACTATCAGAGGTAGTTGGCG
TCATCGAGCGCCATCTCGAACCGACGTTGCTGGCCGTACATTTGTACGGCTCCGCAGTGGATGGCGGCCT
GAAGCCACACAGCGATATTGATTTGCTGGTTACGGTGACCGTAAGGCTTGATGAAACAACGCGGCGAGCT
TTGATCAACGACCTTTTGGAAACTTCGGCTTCCCCTGGAGAGAGCGAGATTCTCCGCGCTGTAGAAGTCA
CCATTGTTGTGCACGACGACATCATTCCGTGGCGTTATCCAGCTAAGCGCGAACTGCAATTTGGAGAATG
GCAGCGCAATGACATTCTTGCAGGTATCTTCGAGCCAGCCACGATCGACATTGATCTGGCTATCTTGCTG
ACAAAAGCAAGAGAACATAGCGTTGCCTTGGTAGGTCCAGCGGCGGAGGAACTCTTTGATCCGGTTCCTG
AACAGGATCTATTTGAGGCGCTAAATGAAACCTTAACGCTATGGAACTCGCCGCCCGACTGGGCTGGCGA
TGAGCGAAATGTAGTGCTTACGTTGTCCCGCATTTGGTACAGCGCAGTAACCGGCAAAATCGCGCCGAAG
GATGTCGCTGCCGACTGGGCAATGGAGCGCCTGCCGGCCCAGTATCAGCCCGTCATACTTGAAGCTAGAC
AGGCTTATCTTGGACAAGAAGAAGATCGCTTGGCCTCGCGCGCAGATCAGTTGGAAGAATTTGTCCATTA
CGTAAAAGGCGAGATCACCAAGGTAGTCGGCAAATAACTGTCAGACCAAGTTTACTCATATATACTTTAG
ATTGATTTAAAACTTCATTTTTAATTTAAAAGGATCTAGGTGAAGATCCTTTTTGATAATCTCATGACCA
AAATCCCTTAACGTGAGTTTTCGTTCCACTGAGCGTCAGACCCCGTAGAAAAGATCAAAGGATCTTCTTG
AGATCCTTTTTTTCTGCGCGTAATCTGCTGCTTGCAAACAAAAAAACCACCGCTACCAGCGGTGGTTTGT
TTGCCGGATCAAGAGCTACCAACTCTTTTTCCGAAGGTAACTGGCTTCAGCAGAGCGCAGATACCAAATA
CTGTTCTTCTAGTGTAGCCGTAGTTAGGCCACCACTTCAAGAACTCTGTAGCACCGCCTACATACCTCGC
TCTGCTAATCCTGTTACCAGTGGCTGCTGCCAGTGGCGATAAGTCGTGTCTTACCGGGTTGGACTCAAGA
CGATAGTTACCGGATAAGGCGCAGCGGTCGGGCTGAACGGGGGGTTCGTGCACACAGCCCAGCTTGGAGC
GAACGACCTACACCGAACTGAGATACCTACAGCGTGAGCTATGAGAAAGCGCCACGCTTCCCGAAGGGAG
AAAGGCGGACAGGTATCCGGTAAGCGGCAGGGTCGGAACAGGAGAGCGCACGAGGGAGCTTCCAGGGGGA
AACGCCTGGTATCTTTATAGTCCTGTCGGGTTTCGCCACCTCTGACTTGAGCGTCGATTTTTGTGATGCT
CGTCAGGGGGGCGGAGCCTATGGAAAAACGCCAGCAACGCGGCCTTTTTACGGTTCCTGGCCTTTTGCTG
GCCTTTTGCTCACATGTTCTTTCCTGCGTTATCCCCTGATTCTGTGGATAACCGTATTACCGCCTTTGAG
TGAGCTGATACCGCTCGCCGCAGCCGAACGACCGAGCGCAGCGAGTCAGTGAGCGAGGAAGCGGAAGAGC
GCCCAATACGCAAACCGCCTCTCCCCGCGCGTTGGCCGATTCATTAATCACTGTGGTCTCATTCGATGGC
ATCTATGACAGGAGGTCAACAGATGGGTGGAATGGCTTCAATGACTGGTGGACAGCAAATGGGATAAGCT
TTGAGACCAC
Features (pLannotate 1.2.2; 7 found; start..end, strand, type, name):
    110..214     +  promoter       AmpR promoter: bla
    205..285     -  CDS            int (fragment): INT2_ECOLX - Protein inferred from homology: Swiss-Prot protein existence level 3. Putative integrase believed to be involved in the insertion of antibiotic resistance genes into plasmids and transposons. From Escherichia coli.
    373..429     +  CDS            GmR (fragment): gentamycin acetyltransferase; aacC1; confers resistance to gentamycin
    436..1224    +  CDS            aadA: S3AD_ECOLX - Experimental evidence at protein level: Swiss-Prot protein existence level 1. Mediates bacterial resistance to the antibiotics streptomycin and spectinomycin. From Escherichia coli.
   1398..1986    +  rep_origin     ori: high-copy-number ColE1/pMB1/pBR322/pUC origin of replication
   2169..2218    +  CDS            lacI (fragment): lac repressor; lacI; The lac repressor binds to the lac operator to inhibit transcription in E. coli. This inhibition can be relieved by adding lactose or isopropyl-β-D-thiogalactopyranoside (IPTG).
   2281..2303    +  CDS            T7 tag (gene 10 leader) (fragment): leader peptide from bacteriophage T7 gene 10 promotes efficient translation in E. coli
