>Addgene plasmid #50312 | pICSL50013 | analyzer sequence | sequence record 75069
GTGGCTCTTCAGTGGACGAAAGGGCCTCGTGATACGCCTATTTTTATAGGTTAATGTCATGATAATAATG
GTTTCTTAGACGTCAGGTGGCACTTTTCGGGGAAATGTGCGCGGAACCCCTATTTGTTTATTTTTCTAAA
TACATTCAAATATGTATCCGCTCATGAGACAATAACCCTGATAAATGCTTCAATAATATTGAAAAAGGAA
GAGTATGCGCTCACGCAACTGGTCCAGAACCTTGACCGAACGCAGCGGTGGTAACGGCGCAGTGGCGGTT
TTCATGGCTTGTTATGACTGTTTTTTTGGGGTACAGTCTATGCCTCGGGCATCCAAGCAGCAAGCGCGTT
ACGCCGTGGGTCGATGTTTGATGTTATGGAGCAGCAACGATGTTACGCAGCAGGGCAGTCGCCCTAAAAC
AAAGTTAAACATCATGAGGGAAGCGGTGATCGCCGAAGTATCGACTCAACTATCAGAGGTAGTTGGCGTC
ATCGAGCGCCATCTCGAACCGACGTTGCTGGCCGTACATTTGTACGGCTCCGCAGTGGATGGCGGCCTGA
AGCCACACAGCGATATTGATTTGCTGGTTACGGTGACCGTAAGGCTTGATGAAACAACGCGGCGAGCTTT
GATCAACGACCTTTTGGAAACTTCGGCTTCCCCTGGAGAGAGCGAGATTCTCCGCGCTGTAGAAGTCACC
ATTGTTGTGCACGACGACATCATTCCGTGGCGTTATCCAGCTAAGCGCGAACTGCAATTTGGAGAATGGC
AGCGCAATGACATTCTTGCAGGTATCTTCGAGCCAGCCACGATCGACATTGATCTGGCTATCTTGCTGAC
AAAAGCAAGAGAACATAGCGTTGCCTTGGTAGGTCCAGCGGCGGAGGAACTCTTTGATCCGGTTCCTGAA
CAGGATCTATTTGAGGCGCTAAATGAAACCTTAACGCTATGGAACTCGCCGCCCGACTGGGCTGGCGATG
AGCGAAATGTAGTGCTTACGTTGTCCCGCATTTGGTACAGCGCAGTAACCGGCAAAATCGCGCCGAAGGA
TGTCGCTGCCGACTGGGCAATGGAGCGCCTGCCGGCCCAGTATCAGCCCGTCATACTTGAAGCTAGACAG
GCTTATCTTGGACAAGAAGAAGATCGCTTGGCCTCGCGCGCAGATCAGTTGGAAGAATTTGTCCATTACG
TAAAAGGCGAGATCACCAAGGTAGTCGGCAAATAACTGTCAGACCAAGTTTACTCATATATACTTTAGAT
TGATTTAAAACTTCATTTTTAATTTAAAAGGATCTAGGTGAAGATCCTTTTTGATAATCTCATGACCAAA
ATCCCTTAACGTGAGTTTTCGTTCCACTGAGCGTCAGACCCCGTAGAAAAGATCAAAGGATCTTCTTGAG
ATCCTTTTTTTCTGCGCGTAATCTGCTGCTTGCAAACAAAAAAACCACCGCTACCAGCGGTGGTTTGTTT
GCCGGATCAAGAGCTACCAACTCTTTTTCCGAAGGTAACTGGCTTCAGCAGAGCGCAGATACCAAATACT
GTCCTTCTAGTGTAGCCGTAGTTAGGCCACCACTTCAAGAACTCTGTAGCACCGCCTACATACCTCGCTC
TGCTAATCCTGTTACCAGTGGCTGCTGCCAGTGGCGATAAGTCGTGTCTTACCGGGTTGGACTCAAGACG
ATAGTTACCGGATAAGGCGCAGCGGTCGGGCTGAACGGGGGGTTCGTGCACACAGCCCAGCTTGGAGCGA
ACGACCTACACCGAACTGAGATACCTACAGCGTGAGCTATGAGAAAGCGCCACGCTTCCCGAAGGGAGAA
AGGCGGACAGGTATCCGGTAAGCGGCAGGGTCGGAACAGGAGAGCGCACGAGGGAGCTTCCAGGGGGAAA
CGCCTGGTATCTTTATAGTCCTGTCGGGTTTCGCCACCTCTGACTTGAGCGTCGATTTTTGTGATGCTCG
TCAGGGGGGCGGAGCCTATGGAAAAACGCCAGCAACGCGGCCTTTTTACGGTTCCTGGCCTTTTGCTGGC
CTTTTGCTCACATGTTCTTTCCTGCGTTATCCCCTGATTCTGTGGATAACCGTATTACCGCCTTTGAGTG
AGCTGATACCGCTCGCCGCAGCCGAACGACCGAGCGCAGCGAGTCAGTGAGCGAGGAAGCGGAAGAGCGC
CCAATACGCAAACCGCCTCTCCCCGCGCGTTGGCCGATTCATTAATCACTCTGTGGTCTCATTCGATGGC
ATCTATGACAGGAGGTCAACAGATGGGTGGAATGGCTTCAATGACTGGTGGACAGCAAATGGGATAAGCT
TTGAGACCACGAA
Features (pLannotate 1.2.2; 7 found; start..end, strand, type, name):
    110..214     +  promoter       AmpR promoter: bla
    205..285     -  CDS            int (fragment): INT2_ECOLX - Protein inferred from homology: Swiss-Prot protein existence level 3. Putative integrase believed to be involved in the insertion of antibiotic resistance genes into plasmids and transposons. From Escherichia coli.
    371..427     +  CDS            GmR (fragment): gentamycin acetyltransferase; aacC1; confers resistance to gentamycin
    434..1222    +  CDS            aadA: S3AD_ECOLX - Experimental evidence at protein level: Swiss-Prot protein existence level 1. Mediates bacterial resistance to the antibiotics streptomycin and spectinomycin. From Escherichia coli.
   1396..1984    +  rep_origin     ori: high-copy-number ColE1/pMB1/pBR322/pUC origin of replication
   2167..2216    +  CDS            lacI (fragment): lac repressor; lacI; The lac repressor binds to the lac operator to inhibit transcription in E. coli. This inhibition can be relieved by adding lactose or isopropyl-β-D-thiogalactopyranoside (IPTG).
   2281..2303    +  CDS            T7 tag (gene 10 leader) (fragment): leader peptide from bacteriophage T7 gene 10 promotes efficient translation in E. coli
