[The description below was written by a language model from this plasmid's Addgene catalogue record and pLannotate feature annotations shown in this document.]
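Description:
pICSL50013 is a small (about 2.3 kb) Golden Gate modular cloning part plasmid from a plant synthetic-biology toolbox, built in the PAGM1301 backbone and catalogued as a plant expression vector. It is not an expression construct in its own right. It is a storage plasmid for a single standardised part, a C-terminal T7 epitope tag derived from the leader peptide of bacteriophage T7 gene 10. It is maintained in E. coli at high copy through a ColE1/pUC-type origin and selected with spectinomycin via the aadA aminoglycoside adenylyltransferase gene, which lies downstream of a bla (AmpR) promoter. The short integrase, gentamicin acetyltransferase and lacI fragments in the annotation appear to be remnants of the resistance cassette's integron origin and of the backbone's cloning region rather than functional genes.

The tag was inserted using BpiI sites that were destroyed in the process, and the depositor notes that it can be released with BsaI. This matches the usual hierarchy of Type IIS assembly, in which a basic part is excised with defined overhangs and ligated in a one-pot reaction with other parts such as a promoter, coding sequence and terminator to form a complete transcription unit. The record notes removal of BsaI/BbsI sites by point mutation, so that digestion does not cut within the part. No promoter, terminator or plant selectable marker is present, so these must come from other modules and acceptor vectors. The typical use is to add a C-terminal T7 tag to a protein of interest for immunodetection or purification in plants. Two sequence records (2,320 and 2,323 nt) give essentially identical annotations, and both detect the tag only as a short fragment.
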