Addgene plasmid #50312: pICSL50013
Depositing lab: Nicola Patron. Depositing organization: Sainsbury Laboratory, Norwich. Publication: A golden gate modular cloning toolbox for plants. Engler C, Youles M, Gruetzner R, Ehnert TM, Werner S, Jones JD, Patron NJ, Marillonnet S. ACS Synth Biol. 2014 Nov 21;3(11):839-43. doi: 10.1021/sb4001504. Epub 2014 Feb 20. PubMed 24933124.
Backbone
  Vector backbone: PAGM1301
  Vector type: plant expression
Growth in bacteria
  Bacterial resistance: Spectinomycin, 50 μg/mL
  Growth temperature: 37°C
  Growth strain: DH5alpha
  Copy number: High Copy
Gene/Insert
  Gene/Insert name: C terminal T7 tag (bacteriophage T7 gene 10)
  Mutation: BsaI/BbsI sites removed by point-mutation
  Cloning method: Restriction Enzyme; 5′ cloning site BpiI (destroyed during cloning); 3′ cloning site BpiI (destroyed during cloning)
Terms and licenses: Academic/Nonprofit Terms; Industry Terms: Not Available to Industry
Depositor comments: insert can be released with BsaI
How to cite: pICSL50013 was a gift from Nicola Patron (Addgene plasmid # 50312 ; http://n2t.net/addgene:50312 ; RRID:Addgene_50312)
