>Addgene plasmid #50312 | pICSL50013 | addgene partial sequence | sequence record 77644 | pBR322ori-F 5'-GGGAAACGCCTGGTATCTTT-3'
CAGGGGGGCGGAGCCTATGGAAAAACGCCAGCAACGCGGCCTTTTTACGGTTCCTGGCCTTTTGCTGGCC
TTTTGCTCACATGTTCTTTCCTGCGTTATCCCCTGATTCTGTGGATAACCGTATTACCGCCTTTGAGTGA
GCTGATACCGCTCGCCGCAGCCGAACGACCGAGCGCAGCGAGTCAGTGAGCGAGGAAGCGGAAGAGCGCC
CAATACGCAAACCGCCTCTCCCCGCGCGTTGGCCGATTCATTAATCACTGTGGTCTCATTCGATGGCATC
TATGACAGGAGGTCAACAGATGGGTGGAATGGCTTCAATGACTGGTGGACAGCAAATGGGATAAGCTTTG
AGACCACGTGGCTCTTCAGTGGACGAAAGGGCCTCGTGATACGCCTATTTTTATAGGTTAATGTCATGAT
AATAATGGTTTCTTAGACGTCAGGTGGCACTTTTCGGGGAAATGTGCGCGGAACCCCTATTTGTTTATTT
TTCTAAATACATTCAAATATGTATCCGCTCATGAGACAATAACCCTGATAAATGCTTCAATAATATTGAA
AAAGGAAGAGTATGCGCTCACGCAACTGGTCCAGAACCTTGACCGAACGCAGCGGTGGTAACGGCGCAGT
GGCGGTTTTCATGGCTTGTTATGACTGTTTTTTTTTGGGGTACAGTCTATGCCTCGGGCATCCAAGCAGC
AAGCGCGTTACGCCGTGGGTCGATGTTTGATGTTATGGAGCAGCAACGATGT
